Addgene plasmid #148876: pT7-V5-SBP-C1-HsZNF598-del611-864_AH
Purpose: Mammalian Expression of HsZNF598-del611-864
Depositing lab: Elisa Izaurralde. Depositing organization: Max Planck Institute for Developmental Biology.
Backbone
  Vector backbone: Unknown
  Vector type: Mammalian Expression
Growth in bacteria
  Bacterial resistance: Kanamycin, 50 μg/mL
  Growth temperature: 37°C
  Growth strain: DH5alpha
  Copy number: High Copy
Gene/Insert
  Gene/Insert name: HsZNF598-del611-864
  Species: H. sapiens (human)
  Entrez Gene: ZNF598 (a.k.a. HEL2)
  Cloning method: Unknown
Terms and licenses: Academic/Nonprofit Terms; Industry Terms: Not Available to Industry
Depositor comments: Sequence according to sequence given by NCBI: NM_178167.4 Plasmids from this collection were made available to the research community and donated after the lab closed. Please note that the sequence provided by the depositing laboratory may be theoretical/predicted or based on Sanger sequencing results. There may be discrepancies between sequencing results obtained by Addgene and the depositor sequence. If an Addgene verified sequence is not available, please contact before placing your order to request that our lab fully sequence the plasmid.
How to cite: pT7-V5-SBP-C1-HsZNF598-del611-864_AH was a gift from Elisa Izaurralde (Addgene plasmid # 148876 ; http://n2t.net/addgene:148876 ; RRID:Addgene_148876)
