[The description below was written by a language model from this plasmid's Addgene catalogue record and pLannotate feature annotations shown in this document.]
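Description:
pT7-V5-SBP-C1-HsZNF598-del611-864_AH is a 6,182 nt mammalian expression plasmid encoding a truncated form of human ZNF598 (also known as HEL2) that lacks residues 611–864. The catalogue lists the backbone as unknown. The annotated layout shows a CMV enhancer/promoter expression unit with an SV40 polyadenylation signal, an f1 origin, and a dual-purpose NeoR/KanR cassette. In bacteria the plasmid replicates from a high-copy ColE1/pUC-type origin and is selected with kanamycin. The aminoglycoside phosphotransferase gene is driven by both a bacterial (bla) promoter and the SV40 early promoter and ends in an HSV TK poly(A) signal, so it could also support G418 selection in mammalian cells.

Downstream of the CMV promoter lies a T7 promoter, which would allow in vitro transcription of the same open reading frame. The coding region begins with a V5 epitope tag followed by a streptavidin-binding peptide (SBP), both fused to the N-terminus of the ZNF598 sequence. V5 permits antibody detection, and SBP enables affinity capture on streptavidin resin. The insert is annotated as two adjoining ZNF598 fragments, which is consistent with an internal deletion that joins the N-terminal portion to a short C-terminal segment. The "mouse" label on the second fragment most likely reflects homology matching, since the record gives the insert as human. Small annotated fragments (HIV-1 LTR, large T antigen, ble, bGH poly(A)) appear to be partial matches or backbone remnants rather than functional elements.

ZNF598 is an E3 ubiquitin ligase that monoubiquitinates 40S ribosomal proteins on stalled ribosomes to initiate ribosome quality control. This deletion mutant is suited to domain-mapping, interaction and pulldown experiments in human cells, although the record states only mammalian expression as its purpose.
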