Features (pLannotate 1.2.2; 19 found; start..end, strand, type, name):
     61..364     +  enhancer       CMV enhancer: human cytomegalovirus immediate early enhancer
    365..568     +  promoter       CMV promoter: human cytomegalovirus (CMV) immediate early promoter
    564..597     +  LTR            5' LTR (truncated) (fragment): truncated 5' long terminal repeat (LTR) from HIV-1
    613..631     +  promoter       T7 promoter: promoter for bacteriophage T7 RNA polymerase
    668..709     +  CDS            V5 tag: epitope tag from simian virus 5
    731..844     +  CDS            SBP: streptavidin-binding peptide selected from a peptide library; binds streptavidin with nanomolar affinity (Keefe et al., 2001)
    857..2686    +  CDS            ZNF598 (fragment): ZN598_HUMAN - Experimental evidence at protein level: Swiss-Prot protein existence level 1. E3 ubiquitin-protein ligase that plays a key role in the ribosome quality control (RQC), a pathway that takes place when a ribosome has stalled during translation (PubMed:28065601, PubMed:28132843). Required for ribosomes to terminally stall during translation of poly(A) sequences by mediating monoubiquitination of 40S ribosomal protein RPS10/eS10, RPS20/uS10 and RPS3/uS3 (PubMed:28065601, PubMed:28132843). Stalling precludes synthesis of a long poly-lysine tail and initiates the RQC pathway to degrade
   2684..2806    +  CDS            Znf598 (fragment): ZN598_MOUSE - Also known as Zfp598 From Mus musculus (Mouse).
   2810..2846    +  misc_feature   MCS (fragment): multiple cloning site
   2863..2947    +  CDS            large T antigen (fragment): large T antigen from SV40 (simian virus 40)
   2970..3091    +  polyA_signal   SV40 poly(A) signal: SV40 polyadenylation signal
   3125..3553    -  rep_origin     f1 ori (sequence partly withheld): f1 bacteriophage origin of replication; arrow indicates direction of (+) strand synthesis
   3580..3684    +  promoter       AmpR promoter: bla
   3686..4043    +  promoter       SV40 promoter: SV40 enhancer and early promoter
   4078..4872    +  CDS            NeoR/KanR: aminoglycoside phosphotransferase from Tn5; aph(3')-II (or nptII); confers resistance to neomycin, kanamycin, and G418 (Geneticin®)
   4893..5045    +  CDS            ble (fragment): BLE_KLEPN - Experimental evidence at protein level: Swiss-Prot protein existence level 1. Binding protein with a strong affinity to the bleomycin family of antibiotics. Binds to CL990; an antimitotic-antibiotic compound. From Klebsiella pneumoniae.
   5104..5151    +  polyA_signal   HSV TK poly(A) signal: herpes simplex virus thymidine kinase polyadenylation signal (Cole and Stacy, 1985)
   5242..5258    -  polyA_signal   bGH poly(A) signal (fragment): bovine growth hormone polyadenylation signal
   5480..6068    +  rep_origin     ori: high-copy-number ColE1/pMB1/pBR322/pUC origin of replication
>Addgene plasmid #148876 | pT7-V5-SBP-C1-HsZNF598-del611-864_AH | depositor full sequence | sequence record 291324 | Full Sequence
TAGTTATTAATAGTAATCAATTACGGGGTCATTAGTTCATAGCCCATATATGGAGTTCCGCGTTACATAA
CTTACGGTAAATGGCCCGCCTGGCTGACCGCCCAACGACCCCCGCCCATTGACGTCAATAATGACGTATG
TTCCCATAGTAACGCCAATAGGGACTTTCCATTGACGTCAATGGGTGGAGTATTTACGGTAAACTGCCCA
CTTGGCAGTACATCAAGTGTATCATATGCCAAGTACGCCCCCTATTGACGTCAATGACGGTAAATGGCCC
GCCTGGCATTATGCCCAGTACATGACCTTATGGGACTTTCCTACTTGGCAGTACATCTACGTATTAGTCA
TCGCTATTACCATGGTGATGCGGTTTTGGCAGTACATCAATGGGCGTGGATAGCGGTTTGACTCACGGGG
ATTTCCAAGTCTCCACCCCATTGACGTCAATGGGAGTTTGTTTTGGCACCAAAATCAACGGGACTTTCCA
AAATGTCGTAACAACTCCGCCCCATTGACGCAAATGGGCGGTAGGCGTGTACGGTGGGAGGTCTATATAA
GCAGAGCTCTCTGGCTAACTAGAGAACCCACTGCTTACTGGCTTATCGAAATTAATACGACTCACTATAG
GGAGACCCAAGCTCTAGCGCTACCGGTCGCCACCATGGGTAAGCCTATCCCTAACCCTCTCCTCGGTCTC
GATTCTACGCCCGGAAGCGGTAGCGGTACGATGGACGAGAAGACCACCGGCTGGGGGGGCGGCCACGTGG
TGGAGGGCCTGGCCGGCGAGCTGGAGCAGCTGCGGGCCAGGCTGGAGCACCACCCTCAGGGCCAGCGGGA
GCCCAGATCTCGAGCTATGGCGGCGGCGGGGGGCGCCGAGGGGCGGCGCGCGGCCCTGGAGGCGGCGGCG
GCGGCAGCTCCTGAGCGGGGAGGCGGGAGCTGCGTGCTGTGCTGCGGAGACCTGGAGGCCACGGCGCTGG
GCCGCTGCGACCACCCGGTGTGCTACCGCTGCTCTACCAAGATGCGGGTGCTCTGCGAGCAGCGCTACTG
CGCCGTGTGCCGCGAGGAGCTGCGCCAGGTGGTCTTTGGGAAGAAGCTTCCTGCCTTTGCCACCATCCCC
ATCCACCAGCTGCAGCATGAGAAGAAATATGATATCTACTTTGCAGATGGAAAGGTGTACGCATTGTACA
GGCAGCTGCTGCAGCACGAGTGCCCGCGGTGCCCCGAGCTGCCACCTTTCAGCCTCTTCGGGGACCTGGA
GCAGCACATGCGGAGGCAGCATGAGCTCTTCTGCTGCCGTCTGTGCCTCCAGCACCTCCAGATCTTCACA
TATGAGCGCAAGTGGTACTCGCGCAAGGACCTGGCCCGGCATCGCATGCAGGGTGACCCCGATGACACGT
CGCACCGTGGGCACCCGCTCTGCAAGTTCTGTGACGAGCGCTACCTGGACAATGATGAGCTGCTTAAGCA
CCTGCGCCGCGACCACTACTTCTGCCACTTCTGCGACTCGGACGGGGCCCAGGACTACTACAGCGACTAT
GCCTACCTGCGTGAGCACTTCCGGGAGAAGCACTTTCTGTGTGAGGAAGGCCGCTGCAGCACGGAGCAGT
TCACCCACGCCTTCCGCACCGAGATCGACCTCAAGGCCCACAGGACGGCCTGCCACAGTCGCAGCCGCGC
CGAGGCACGCCAGAACCGCCACATCGACCTGCAGTTCAGCTACGCGCCACGGCACTCGCGCCGGAACGAG
GGGGTCGTTGGTGGCGAAGACTACGAGGAGGTGGACAGGTACAGCCGCCAGGGCCGAGTGGCCCGGGCTG
GCACTCGCGGAGCCCAGCAGAGCCGCCGAGGAAGCTGGAGGTACAAAAGGGAAGAAGAGGACCGAGAAGT
AGCAGCTGCTGTCCGGGCCTCCGTGGCCGCACAGCAGCAGGAGGAGGCCCGAAGAAGCGAAGACCAGGAG
GAAGGCGGTAGGCCAAAAAAGGAAGAAGCGGCGGCGCGGGGACCTGAGGATCCCCGTGGCCCCCGGCGCT
CACCCCGGACTCAGGGCGAAGGCCCAGGCCCCAAGGAAACCTCGACAAATGGTCCTGTAAGCCAAGAAGC
CTTCTCGGTGACAGGCCCAGCCGCCCCAGGGTGTGTGGGGGTGCCAGGCGCCCTCCCACCACCCAGCCCG
AAGCTCAAGGACGAAGACTTCCCCAGCCTCTCTGCCTCCACTTCCTCCTCCTGCTCCACTGCAGCAACCC
CGGGCCCTGTGGGGTTGGCGCTGCCGTACGCCATCCCTGCCAGAGGCAGGAGTGCCTTCCAGGAGGAGGA
CTTCCCCGCCCTGGTGTCCTCGGTGCCCAAGCCTGGCACCGCCCCCACCAGCCTTGTCTCTGCCTGGAAC
AGCAGCAGTAGCAGCAAGAAGGTAGCACAGCCCCCACTCTCGGCGCAGGCTACCGGCAGCGGCCAGCCCA
CCAGGAAGGCTGGGAAGGGGAGCAGGGGCGGCAGGAAGGGCGGCCCGCCCTTCACACAGGAGGAGGAGGA
GGACGGCGGCCCGGCCCTGCAGGAGCTTCTGAGCACACGCCCCACGGGCTCCGTCTCCTCCACACTGGGG
CTGGCCTCCATCCAACCCTCTAAAGTTGGGAAGAAGAAGAAAGTGGGCTCGGAGAAGCCAGGCACCACAT
TGCCACAGCCCCCGCCCGCTACCTGTCGTGTGTGCCCCACCTGCCAGCAGGTGCTCGCGCATGGCGATGC
CAGCAGCCACCAGGCGCTGCATGCTGCCCGGGACGACGACTTCCCCTCCCTGCAAGCCATCGCCAGGATC
ATCACGTAGGAATTCTGCAGTCGACGGTACCGCGGGCCCGGGATCCACCGGATCTAGATAACTGATCATA
ATCAGCCATACCACATTTGTAGAGGTTTTACTTGCTTTAAAAAACCTCCCACACCTCCCCCTGAACCTGA
AACATAAAATGAATGCAATTGTTGTTGTTAACTTGTTTATTGCAGCTTATAATGGTTACAAATAAAGCAA
TAGCATCACAAATTTCACAAATAAAGCATTTTTTTCACTGCATTCTAGTTGTGGTTTGTCCAAACTCATC
AATGTATCTTAACGCGTAAATTGTAAGCGTTAATATTTTGTTAAAATTCGCGTTAAATTTTTGTTAAATC
AGCTCATTTTTTAACCAATAGGCCGAAATCGGCAAAATCCCTTATAAATCAAAAGAATAGACCGAGATAG
GGT
[37 nt withheld, positions 3224-3260]
AAAGAACGTGGACTCCAACGTCAAAGG
[49 nt withheld, positions 3288-3336]
T
[91 nt withheld, positions 3338-3428]
G
[124 nt withheld, positions 3430-3553]
CAGGTGGCACTTTTCGGGGAAATGTGCGCGGAACCCCTATTTGTTTATTTTTCTAAATACATTCAAATAT
GTATCCGCTCATGAGACAATAACCCTGATAAATGCTTCAATAATATTGAAAAAGGAAGAGTCCTGAGGCG
GAAAGAACCAGCTGTGGAATGTGTGTCAGTTAGGGTGTGGAAAGTCCCCAGGCTCCCCAGCAGGCAGAAG
TATGCAAAGCATGCATCTCAATTAGTCAGCAACCAGGTGTGGAAAGTCCCCAGGCTCCCCAGCAGGCAGA
AGTATGCAAAGCATGCATCTCAATTAGTCAGCAACCATAGTCCCGCCCCTAACTCCGCCCATCCCGCCCC
TAACTCCGCCCAGTTCCGCCCATTCTCCGCCCCATGGCTGACTAATTTTTTTTATTTATGCAGAGGCCGA
GGCCGCCTCGGCCTCTGAGCTATTCCAGAAGTAGTGAGGAGGCTTTTTTGGAGGCCTAGGCTTTTGCAAA
GATCGATCAAGAGACAGGATGAGGATCGTTTCGCATGATTGAACAAGATGGATTGCACGCAGGTTCTCCG
GCCGCTTGGGTGGAGAGGCTATTCGGCTATGACTGGGCACAACAGACAATCGGCTGCTCTGATGCCGCCG
TGTTCCGGCTGTCAGCGCAGGGGCGCCCGGTTCTTTTTGTCAAGACCGACCTGTCCGGTGCCCTGAATGA
ACTGCAAGACGAGGCAGCGCGGCTATCGTGGCTGGCCACGACGGGCGTTCCTTGCGCAGCTGTGCTCGAC
GTTGTCACTGAAGCGGGAAGGGACTGGCTGCTATTGGGCGAAGTGCCGGGGCAGGATCTCCTGTCATCTC
ACCTTGCTCCTGCCGAGAAAGTATCCATCATGGCTGATGCAATGCGGCGGCTGCATACGCTTGATCCGGC
TACCTGCCCATTCGACCACCAAGCGAAACATCGCATCGAGCGAGCACGTACTCGGATGGAAGCCGGTCTT
GTCGATCAGGATGATCTGGACGAAGAGCATCAGGGGCTCGCGCCAGCCGAACTGTTCGCCAGGCTCAAGG
CGAGCATGCCCGACGGCGAGGATCTCGTCGTGACCCATGGCGATGCCTGCTTGCCGAATATCATGGTGGA
AAATGGCCGCTTTTCTGGATTCATCGACTGTGGCCGGCTGGGTGTGGCGGACCGCTATCAGGACATAGCG
TTGGCTACCCGTGATATTGCTGAAGAGCTTGGCGGCGAATGGGCTGACCGCTTCCTCGTGCTTTACGGTA
TCGCCGCTCCCGATTCGCAGCGCATCGCCTTCTATCGCCTTCTTGACGAGTTCTTCTGAGCGGGACTCTG
GGGTTCGAAATGACCGACCAAGCGACGCCCAACCTGCCATCACGAGATTTCGATTCCACCGCCGCCTTCT
ATGAAAGGTTGGGCTTCGGAATCGTTTTCCGGGACGCCGGCTGGATGATCCTCCAGCGCGGGGATCTCAT
GCTGGAGTTCTTCGCCCACCCTAGGGGGAGGCTAACTGAAACACGGAAGGAGACAATACCGGAAGGAACC
CGCGCTATGACGGCAATAAAAAGACAGAATAAAACGCACGGTGTTGGGTCGTTTGTTCATAAACGCGGGG
TTCGGTCCCAGGGCTGGCACTCTGTCGATACCCCACCGAGACCCCATTGGGGCCAATACGCCCGCGTTTC
TTCCTTTTCCCCACCCCACCCCCCAAGTTCGGGTGAAGGCCCAGGGCTCGCAGCCAACGTCGGGGCGGCA
GGCCCTGCCATAGCCTCAGGTTACTCATATATACTTTAGATTGATTTAAAACTTCATTTTTAATTTAAAA
GGATCTAGGTGAAGATCCTTTTTGATAATCTCATGACCAAAATCCCTTAACGTGAGTTTTCGTTCCACTG
AGCGTCAGACCCCGTAGAAAAGATCAAAGGATCTTCTTGAGATCCTTTTTTTCTGCGCGTAATCTGCTGC
TTGCAAACAAAAAAACCACCGCTACCAGCGGTGGTTTGTTTGCCGGATCAAGAGCTACCAACTCTTTTTC
CGAAGGTAACTGGCTTCAGCAGAGCGCAGATACCAAATACTGTCCTTCTAGTGTAGCCGTAGTTAGGCCA
CCACTTCAAGAACTCTGTAGCACCGCCTACATACCTCGCTCTGCTAATCCTGTTACCAGTGGCTGCTGCC
AGTGGCGATAAGTCGTGTCTTACCGGGTTGGACTCAAGACGATAGTTACCGGATAAGGCGCAGCGGTCGG
GCTGAACGGGGGGTTCGTGCACACAGCCCAGCTTGGAGCGAACGACCTACACCGAACTGAGATACCTACA
GCGTGAGCTATGAGAAAGCGCCACGCTTCCCGAAGGGAGAAAGGCGGACAGGTATCCGGTAAGCGGCAGG
GTCGGAACAGGAGAGCGCACGAGGGAGCTTCCAGGGGGAAACGCCTGGTATCTTTATAGTCCTGTCGGGT
TTCGCCACCTCTGACTTGAGCGTCGATTTTTGTGATGCTCGTCAGGGGGGCGGAGCCTATGGAAAAACGC
CAGCAACGCGGCCTTTTTACGGTTCCTGGCCTTTTGCTGGCCTTTTGCTCACATGTTCTTTCCTGCGTTA
TCCCCTGATTCTGTGGATAACCGTATTACCGCCATGCAT
